Addgene plasmid #246374: EF1a-iRFP670-SV40_pKG726
Purpose: Expression plasmid for iRFP670 driven from the EF1a promoter. Co-transfection marker for transfection experiments.
Depositing lab: Kate Galloway. Depositing organization: Massachusetts Institute of Technology. Publication: Programmable promoter editing for precise control of transgene expression. Kabaria SR, Bae Y, Ehmann ME, Lende-Dorn BA, Beitz AM, Peterman EL, Love KS, Ploessl DS, Galloway KE. Nat Biotechnol. 2025 Oct 13. doi: 10.1038/s41587-025-02854-y. PubMed 41083901.
Backbone
  Vector backbone: pENTR4
  Vector type: Mammalian Expression, Synthetic Biology
Growth in bacteria
  Bacterial resistance: Kanamycin, 50 μg/mL
  Growth temperature: 30°C
  Growth strain: NEB Stable
  Copy number: Unknown
Gene/Insert
  Gene/Insert name: iRFP670
  Species: Other
  Mutation: none
  Cloning method: Golden Gate
Terms and licenses: Academic/Nonprofit Terms; Industry Terms: Not Available to Industry
Depositor comments: Please visit https://doi.org/10.1101/2024.06.19.599813 for bioRxiv preprint.
How to cite: EF1a-iRFP670-SV40_pKG726 was a gift from Kate Galloway (Addgene plasmid # 246374 ; http://n2t.net/addgene:246374 ; RRID:Addgene_246374)
