[The description below was written by a language model from this plasmid's Addgene catalogue record and pLannotate feature annotations shown in this document.]
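Description:
EF1a-iRFP670-SV40_pKG726 is a compact (about 4.6 kb) mammalian expression plasmid built on the pENTR4 Gateway entry backbone and assembled by Golden Gate cloning. It is propagated in E. coli through a high-copy ColE1/pUC-type origin and selected with kanamycin via the aminoglycoside phosphotransferase (KanR) gene. The rrnB T1 and T2 terminators typical of pENTR backbones sit outside the cassette, where they insulate it from read-through transcription in bacteria.

The payload is a single transcription unit. The human EF-1α core promoter, followed by EF-1α intron A, gives strong constitutive expression in a wide range of mammalian cell types. It drives the unmodified coding sequence of iRFP670, a near-infrared fluorescent protein with emission around 670 nm that was engineered from a Rhodopseudomonas palustris bacterial phytochrome. An SV40 polyadenylation signal terminates and stabilises the transcript. The whole cassette lies between attL1 and attL2 sites, so in principle it could be moved into an attR-containing destination vector by a Gateway LR reaction, although the record describes direct use of the plasmid rather than transfer.

The stated purpose is to serve as a co-transfection marker. Delivered alongside experimental plasmids, it labels transfected cells in a far-red channel that is spectrally well separated from common green and red reporters, which allows gating on or normalisation to transfected cells in synthetic biology and transgene expression experiments. No mammalian selection cassette is annotated, consistent with transient transfection use.
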