Features (pLannotate 1.2.2; 10 found; start..end, strand, type, name):
     10..109     +  protein_bind   attL1: mutant version of attL; recombination site for the Gateway® LR reaction LR Clonase™
    180..391     +  promoter       EF-1α core promoter: core promoter for human elongation factor EF-1α
    392..1330    +  intron         EF-1α intron A: intron upstream of the start codon of human EF-1α
   1343..2278    +  CDS            iRFP670: near-infrared fluorescent protein with an emission peak at 670 nm, engineered from a bacterial phytochrome (Shcherbakova and Verkhusha, 2013) derived from Rhodopseudomonas palustris RpBphP6
   2288..2409    +  polyA_signal   SV40 poly(A) signal: SV40 polyadenylation signal
   2441..2540    -  protein_bind   attL2: mutant version of attL; recombination site for the Gateway® LR reaction LR Clonase™
   2663..3472    +  CDS            KanR: aminoglycoside phosphotransferase; aph(3')-Ia; confers resistance to kanamycin in bacteria or G418 (Geneticin®) in eukaryotes
   3562..4150    +  rep_origin     ori: high-copy-number ColE1/pMB1/pBR322/pUC origin of replication
   4318..4361    -  terminator     rrnB T1 terminator: Escherichia coli rrnB; transcription terminator T1 from the E. coli rrnB gene
   4493..4520    +  terminator     rrnB T2 terminator: transcription terminator T2 from the E. coli rrnB gene
>Addgene plasmid #246374 | EF1a-iRFP670-SV40_pKG726 | addgene full sequence | sequence record 491518 | Addgene NGS Result
CTCGGGCCCCAAATAATGATTTTATTTTGACTGATAGTGACCTGTTCGTTGCAACAAATTGATAAGCAAT
GCTTTTTTATAATGCCAACTTTGTACAAAAAAGCAGGCTCCACCATGGGAACCAATTCAGTCGACTGGAT
CCGGTACAGGAATCCGGTACGGCTCCGGTGCCCGTCAGTGGGCAGAGCGCACATCGCCCACAGTCCCCGA
GAAGTTGTGGGGAGGGGTCGGCAATTGAACCGGTGCCTAGAGAAGGTGGCGCGGGGTAAACTGGGAAAGT
GATGTCGTGTACTGGCTCCGCCTTTTTCCCGAGGGTGGGGGAGAACCGTATATAAGTGCAGTAGTCGCCG
TGAACGTTCTTTTTCGCAACGGGTTTGCCGCCAGAACACAGGTAAGTGCCGTGTGTGGTTCCCGCGGGCC
TGGCCTCTTTACGGGTTATGGCCCTTGCGTGCCTTGAATTACTTCCACCTGGCTGCAGTACGTGATTCTT
GATCCCGAGCTTCGGGTTGGAAGTGGGTGGGAGAGTTCGAGGCCTTGCGCTTAAGGAGCCCCTTCGCCTC
GTGCTTGAGTTGAGGCCTGGCCTGGGCGCTGGGGCCGCCGCGTGCGAATCTGGTGGCACCTTCGCGCCTG
TCTCGCTGCTTTCGATAAGTCTCTAGCCATTTAAAATTTTTGATGACCTGCTGCGACGCTTTTTTTCTGG
CAAGATAGTCTTGTAAATGCGGGCCAAGATCTGCACACTGGTATTTCGGTTTTTGGGGCCGCGGGCGGCG
ACGGGGCCCGTGCGTCCCAGCGCACATGTTCGGCGAGGCGGGGCCTGCGAGCGCGGCCACCGAGAATCGG
ACGGGGGTAGTCTCAAGCTGGCCGGCCTGCTCTGGTGCCTGGCCTCGCGCCGCCGTGTATCGCCCCGCCC
TGGGCGGCAAGGCTGGCCCGGTCGGCACCAGTTGCGTGAGCGGAAAGATGGCCGCTTCCCGGCCCTGCTG
CAGGGAGCTCAAAATGGAGGACGCGGCGCTCGGGAGAGCGGGCGGGTGAGTCACCCACACAAAGGAAAAG
GGCCTTTCCGTCCTCAGCCGTCGCTTCATGTGACTCCACGGAGTACCGGGCGCCGTCCAGGCACCTCGAT
TAGTTCTCGAGCTTTTGGAGTACGTCGTCTTTAGGTTGGGGGGAGGGGTTTTATGCGATGGAGTTTCCCC
ACACTGAGTGGGTGGAGACTGAAGTTAGGCCAGCTTGGCACTTGATGTAATTCTCCTTGGAATTTGCCCT
TTTTGAGTTTGGATCTTGGTTCATTCTCAAGCCTCAGACAGTGGTTCAAAGTTTTTTTCTTCCATTTCAG
GTGTCGTGCTAAATGGCGCGTAAGGTCGATCTCACCTCCTGCGATCGCGAGCCGATCCACATCCCCGGCA
GCATTCAGCCGTGCGGCTGCCTGCTAGCCTGCGACGCGCAGGCGGTGCGGATCACGCGCATTACGGAAAA
TGCCGGCGCGTTCTTTGGACGCGAAACTCCGCGGGTCGGTGAGCTACTCGCCGATTACTTCGGCGAGACC
GAAGCCCATGCGCTGCGCAACGCACTGGCGCAGTCCTCCGATCCAAAGCGACCGGCGCTGATCTTCGGTT
GGCGCGACGGCCTGACCGGCCGCACCTTCGACATCTCACTGCATCGCCATGACGGTACATCGATCATCGA
GTTCGAGCCTGCGGCGGCCGAACAGGCCGACAATCCGCTGCGGCTGACGCGGCAGATCATCGCGCGCACC
AAAGAACTGAAGTCGCTCGAAGAGATGGCCGCACGGGTGCCGCGCTATCTGCAGGCGATGCTCGGCTATC
ACCGCGTGATGTTGTACCGCTTCGCGGACGACGGCTCCGGGATGGTGATCGGCGAGGCGAAGCGCAGCGA
CCTCGAGAGCTTTCTCGGTCAGCACTTTCCGGCGTCGCTGGTCCCGCAGCAGGCGCGGCTACTGTACTTG
AAGAACGCGATCCGCGTGGTCTCGGATTCGCGCGGCATCAGCAGCCGGATCGTGCCCGAGCACGACGCCT
CCGGCGCCGCGCTCGATCTGTCGTTCGCGCACCTGCGCAGCATCTCGCCCTGCCATCTCGAATTTCTGCG
GAACATGGGCGTCAGCGCCTCGATGTCGCTGTCGATCATCATTGACGGCACGCTATGGGGATTGATCATC
TGTCATCATTACGAGCCGCGTGCCGTGCCGATGGCGCAGCGCGTCGCGGCCGAAATGTTCGCCGACTTCT
TATCGCTGCACTTCACCGCCGCCCACCACCAACGCTAAAGAACAACCAACTTGTTTATTGCAGCTTATAA
TGGTTACAAATAAAGCAATAGCATCACAAATTTCACAAATAAAGCATTTTTTTCACTGCATTCTAGTTGT
GGTTTGTCCAAACTCATCAATGTATCTTATTAGTAATGAACCGGTCCATCGGATATCTAGACCCAGCTTT
CTTGTACAAAGTTGGCATTATAAGAAAGCATTGCTTATCAATTTGTTGCAACGAACAGGTCACTATCAGT
CAAAATAAAATCATTATTTGCCATCCAGCTGCAGCTCTGGCCCGTGTCTCAAAATCTCTGATGTTACATT
GCACAAGATAAAAATATATCATCATGAACAATAAAACTGTCTGCTTACATAAACAGTAATACAAGGGGTG
TTATGAGCCATATTCAACGGGAAACGTCGAGGCCGCGATTAAATTCCAACATGGATGCTGATTTATATGG
GTATAAATGGGCTCGCGATAATGTCGGGCAATCAGGTGCGACAATCTATCGCTTGTATGGGAAGCCCGAT
GCGCCAGAGTTGTTTCTGAAACATGGCAAAGGTAGCGTTGCCAATGATGTTACAGATGAGATGGTCAGAC
TAAACTGGCTGACGGAATTTATGCCTCTTCCGACCATCAAGCATTTTATCCGTACTCCTGGTGATGCATG
GTTACTCACCACTGCGATCCCCGGAAAAACAGCATTCCAGGTATTAGAAGAATATCCTGATTCAGGTGAA
AATATTGTTGATGCGCTGGCAGTGTTCCTGCGCCGGTTGCATTCGATTCCTGTTTGTAATTGTCCTTTTA
ACAGCGATCGCGTATTTCGTCTAGCTCAGGCGCAATCACGAATGAATAACGGTTTGGTTGATGCGAGTGA
TTTTGATGACGAGCGTAATGGCTGGCCTGTTGAACAAGTCTGGAAAGAAATGCATAAACTTTTGCCATTC
TCACCGGATTCAGTCGTCACTCATGGTGATTTCTCACTTGATAACCTTATTTTTGACGAGGGGAAATTAA
TAGGTTGTATTGATGTTGGACGAGTCGGAATCGCAGACCGATACCAGGATCTTGCCATCCTATGGAACTG
CCTCGGTGAGTTTTCTCCTTCATTACAGAAACGGCTTTTTCAAAAATATGGTATTGATAATCCTGATATG
AATAAATTGCAGTTTCATTTGATGCTCGATGAGTTTTTCTAATCAGAATTGGTTAATTGGTTGTAACATT
ATTCAGATTGGGCCCCGTTCCACTGAGCGTCAGACCCCGTAGAAAAGATCAAAGGATCTTCTTGAGATCC
TTTTTTTCTGCGCGTAATCTGCTGCTTGCAAACAAAAAAACCACCGCTACCAGCGGTGGTTTGTTTGCCG
GATCAAGAGCTACCAACTCTTTTTCCGAAGGTAACTGGCTTCAGCAGAGCGCAGATACCAAATACTGTTC
TTCTAGTGTAGCCGTAGTTAGGCCACCACTTCAAGAACTCTGTAGCACCGCCTACATACCTCGCTCTGCT
AATCCTGTTACCAGTGGCTGCTGCCAGTGGCGATAAGTCGTGTCTTACCGGGTTGGACTCAAGACGATAG
TTACCGGATAAGGCGCAGCGGTCGGGCTGAACGGGGGGTTCGTGCACACAGCCCAGCTTGGAGCGAACGA
CCTACACCGAACTGAGATACCTACAGCGTGAGCTATGAGAAAGCGCCACGCTTCCCGAAGGGAGAAAGGC
GGACAGGTATCCGGTAAGCGGCAGGGTCGGAACAGGAGAGCGCACGAGGGAGCTTCCAGGGGGAAACGCC
TGGTATCTTTATAGTCCTGTCGGGTTTCGCCACCTCTGACTTGAGCGTCGATTTTTGTGATGCTCGTCAG
GGGGGCGGAGCCTATGGAAAAACGCCAGCAACGCGGCCTTTTTACGGTTCCTGGCCTTTTGCTGGCCTTT
TGCTCACATGTTCTTTCCTGCGTTATCCCCTGATTCTGTGGATAACCGTATTACCGCTAGCATGGATCTC
GGGGACGTCTAACTACTAAGCGAGAGTAGGGAACTGCCAGGCATCAAATAAAACGAAAGGCTCAGTCGGA
AGACTGGGCCTTTCGTTTTATCTGTTGTTTGTCGGTGAACGCTCTCCTGAGTAGGACAAATCCGCCGGGA
GCGGATTTGAACGTTGTGAAGCAACGGCCCGGAGGGTGGCGGGCAGGACGCCCGCCATAAACTGCCAGGC
ATCAAACTAAGCAGAAGGCCATCCTGACGGATGGCCTTTTTGCGTTTCTACAAACTCTTCCTGTTAGTTA
GTTACTTAAG
