>Addgene plasmid #246374 | EF1a-iRFP670-SV40_pKG726 | depositor partial sequence | sequence record 484399 | iRFP670
ATGGCGCGTAAGGTCGATCTCACCTCCTGCGATCGCGAGCCGATCCACATCCCCGGCAGCATTCAGCCGT
GCGGCTGCCTGCTAGCCTGCGACGCGCAGGCGGTGCGGATCACGCGCATTACGGAAAATGCCGGCGCGTT
CTTTGGACGCGAAACTCCGCGGGTCGGTGAGCTACTCGCCGATTACTTCGGCGAGACCGAAGCCCATGCG
CTGCGCAACGCACTGGCGCAGTCCTCCGATCCAAAGCGACCGGCGCTGATCTTCGGTTGGCGCGACGGCC
TGACCGGCCGCACCTTCGACATCTCACTGCATCGCCATGACGGTACATCGATCATCGAGTTCGAGCCTGC
GGCGGCCGAACAGGCCGACAATCCGCTGCGGCTGACGCGGCAGATCATCGCGCGCACCAAAGAACTGAAG
TCGCTCGAAGAGATGGCCGCACGGGTGCCGCGCTATCTGCAGGCGATGCTCGGCTATCACCGCGTGATGT
TGTACCGCTTCGCGGACGACGGCTCCGGGATGGTGATCGGCGAGGCGAAGCGCAGCGACCTCGAGAGCTT
TCTCGGTCAGCACTTTCCGGCGTCGCTGGTCCCGCAGCAGGCGCGGCTACTGTACTTGAAGAACGCGATC
CGCGTGGTCTCGGATTCGCGCGGCATCAGCAGCCGGATCGTGCCCGAGCACGACGCCTCCGGCGCCGCGC
TCGATCTGTCGTTCGCGCACCTGCGCAGCATCTCGCCCTGCCATCTCGAATTTCTGCGGAACATGGGCGT
CAGCGCCTCGATGTCGCTGTCGATCATCATTGACGGCACGCTATGGGGATTGATCATCTGTCATCATTAC
GAGCCGCGTGCCGTGCCGATGGCGCAGCGCGTCGCGGCCGAAATGTTCGCCGACTTCTTATCGCTGCACT
TCACCGCCGCCCACCACCAACGCTAA
